>Addgene plasmid #171785 | pCDNA3.1(+)-HaloTag N58-(GGS)X6-hH2A | addgene full sequence | sequence record 338443 | Addgene NGS Result
GACGGATCGGGAGATCTCCCGATCCCCTATGGTGCACTCTCAGTACAATCTGCTCTGATGCCGCATAGTT
AAGCCAGTATCTGCTCCCTGCTTGTGTGTTGGAGGTCGCTGAGTAGTGCGCGAGCAAAATTTAAGCTACA
ACAAGGCAAGGCTTGACCGACAATTGCATGAAGAATCTGCTTAGGGTTAGGCGTTTTGCGCTGCTTCGCG
ATGTACGGGCCAGATATACGCGTTGACATTGATTATTGACTAGTTATTAATAGTAATCAATTACGGGGTC
ATTAGTTCATAGCCCATATATGGAGTTCCGCGTTACATAACTTACGGTAAATGGCCCGCCTGGCTGACCG
CCCAACGACCCCCGCCCATTGACGTCAATAATGACGTATGTTCCCATAGTAACGCCAATAGGGACTTTCC
ATTGACGTCAATGGGTGGAGTATTTACGGTAAACTGCCCACTTGGCAGTACATCAAGTGTATCATATGCC
AAGTACGCCCCCTATTGACGTCAATGACGGTAAATGGCCCGCCTGGCATTATGCCCAGTACATGACCTTA
TGGGACTTTCCTACTTGGCAGTACATCTACGTATTAGTCATCGCTATTACCATGGTGATGCGGTTTTGGC
AGTACATCAATGGGCGTGGATAGCGGTTTGACTCACGGGGATTTCCAAGTCTCCACCCCATTGACGTCAA
TGGGAGTTTGTTTTGGCACCAAAATCAACGGGACTTTCCAAAATGTCGTAACAACTCCGCCCCATTGACG
CAAATGGGCGGTAGGCGTGTACGGTGGGAGGTCTATATAAGCAGAGCTCTCTGGCTAACTAGAGAACCCA
CTGCTTACTGGCTTATCGAAATTAATACGACTCACTATAGGGAGACCCAAGCTGGCTAGCGTTTAAACTT
AAGCTTATGGGCAGCGAAATTGGCACAGGCTTCCCGTTCGACCCGCATTACGTTGAGGTGCTGGGCGAGC
GCATGCACTATGTGGACGTGGGTCCGCGTGACGGTACCCCTGTGCTGTTCCTGCATGGTAACCCGACCAG
CAGCTACGTGTGGCGCAACATTATCCCGCACGTGGCCCCGGGATCCGGCGGTTCTGGAGGCTCCGGCGGT
TCAGGGGGATCGGGCGGCTCAGGCGGCTCTGAATTCATG
[387 nt withheld, positions 1160-1546]
TAATCTAGAGGGCCCGTTTAAACCCGCTGATCAGCCTCGACTGTGCCTTCTAGTTGCCAGCCATCTGTTG
TTTGCCCCTCCCCCGTGCCTTCCTTGACCCTGGAAGGTGCCACTCCCACTGTCCTTTCCTAATAAAATGA
GGAAATTGCATCGCATTGTCTGAGTAGGTGTCATTCTATTCTGGGGGGTGGGGTGGGGCAGGACAGCAAG
GGGGAGGATTGGGAAGACAATAGCAGGCATGCTGGGGATGCGGTGGGCTCTATGGCTTCTGAGGCGGAAA
GAACCAGCTGGGGCTCTAGGGGGTATCCCC
[124 nt withheld, positions 1857-1980]
C
[91 nt withheld, positions 1982-2072]
A
[49 nt withheld, positions 2074-2122]
CCTTTGACGTTGGAGTCCACGTTCTTT
[37 nt withheld, positions 2150-2186]
ACCCTATCTCGGTCTATTCTTTTGATTTATAAGGGATTTTGCCGATTTCGGCCTATTGGTTAAAAAATGA
GCTGATTTAACAAAAATTTAACGCGAATTAATTCTGTGGAATGTGTGTCAGTTAGGGTGTGGAAAGTCCC
CAGGCTCCCCAGCAGGCAGAAGTATGCAAAGCATGCATCTCAATTAGTCAGCAACCAGGTGTGGAAAGTC
CCCAGGCTCCCCAGCAGGCAGAAGTATGCAAAGCATGCATCTCAATTAGTCAGCAACCATAGTCCCGCCC
CTAACTCCGCCCATCCCGCCCCTAACTCCGCCCAGTTCCGCCCATTCTCCGCCCCATGGCTGACTAATTT
TTTTTATTTATGCAGAGGCCGAGGCCGCCTCTGCCTCTGAGCTATTCCAGAAGTAGTGAGGAGGCTTTTT
TGGAGGCCTAGGCTTTTGCAAAAAGCTCCCGGGAGCTTGTATATCCATTTTCGGATCTGATCAAGAGACA
GGATGAGGATCGTTTCGCATGATTGAACAAGATGGATTGCACGCAGGTTCTCCGGCCGCTTGGGTGGAGA
GGCTATTCGGCTATGACTGGGCACAACAGACAATCGGCTGCTCTGATGCCGCCGTGTTCCGGCTGTCAGC
GCAGGGGCGCCCGGTTCTTTTTGTCAAGACCGACCTGTCCGGTGCCCTGAATGAACTGCAGGACGAGGCA
GCGCGGCTATCGTGGCTGGCCACGACGGGCGTTCCTTGCGCAGCTGTGCTCGACGTTGTCACTGAAGCGG
GAAGGGACTGGCTGCTATTGGGCGAAGTGCCGGGGCAGGATCTCCTGTCATCTCACCTTGCTCCTGCCGA
GAAAGTATCCATCATGGCTGATGCAATGCGGCGGCTGCATACGCTTGATCCGGCTACCTGCCCATTCGAC
CACCAAGCGAAACATCGCATCGAGCGAGCACGTACTCGGATGGAAGCCGGTCTTGTCGATCAGGATGATC
TGGACGAAGAGCATCAGGGGCTCGCGCCAGCCGAACTGTTCGCCAGGCTCAAGGCGCGCATGCCCGACGG
CGAGGATCTCGTCGTGACCCATGGCGATGCCTGCTTGCCGAATATCATGGTGGAAAATGGCCGCTTTTCT
GGATTCATCGACTGTGGCCGGCTGGGTGTGGCGGACCGCTATCAGGACATAGCGTTGGCTACCCGTGATA
TTGCTGAAGAGCTTGGCGGCGAATGGGCTGACCGCTTCCTCGTGCTTTACGGTATCGCCGCTCCCGATTC
GCAGCGCATCGCCTTCTATCGCCTTCTTGACGAGTTCTTCTGAGCGGGACTCTGGGGTTCGAAATGACCG
ACCAAGCGACGCCCAACCTGCCATCACGAGATTTCGATTCCACCGCCGCCTTCTATGAAAGGTTGGGCTT
CGGAATCGTTTTCCGGGACGCCGGCTGGATGATCCTCCAGCGCGGGGATCTCATGCTGGAGTTCTTCGCC
CACCCCAACTTGTTTATTGCAGCTTATAATGGTTACAAATAAAGCAATAGCATCACAAATTTCACAAATA
AAGCATTTTTTTCACTGCATTCTAGTTGTGGTTTGTCCAAACTCATCAATGTATCTTATCATGTCTGTAT
ACCGTCGACCTCTAGCTAGAGCTTGGCGTAATCATGGTCATAGCTGTTTCCTGTGTGAAATTGTTATCCG
CTCACAATTCCACACAACATACGAGCCGGAAGCATAAAGTGTAAAGCCTGGGGTGCCTAATGAGTGAGCT
AACTCACATTAATTGCGTTGCGCTCACTGCCCGCTTTCCAGTCGGGAAACCTGTCGTGCCAGCTGCATTA
ATGAATCGGCCAACGCGCGGGGAGAGGCGGTTTGCGTATTGGGCGCTCTTCCGCTTCCTCGCTCACTGAC
TCGCTGCGCTCGGTCGTTCGGCTGCGGCGAGCGGTATCAGCTCACTCAAAGGCGGTAATACGGTTATCCA
CAGAATCAGGGGATAACGCAGGAAAGAACATGTGAGCAAAAGGCCAGCAAAAGGCCAGGAACCGTAAAAA
GGCCGCGTTGCTGGCGTTTTTCCATAGGCTCCGCCCCCCTGACGAGCATCACAAAAATCGACGCTCAAGT
CAGAGGTGGCGAAACCCGACAGGACTATAAAGATACCAGGCGTTTCCCCCTGGAAGCTCCCTCGTGCGCT
CTCCTGTTCCGACCCTGCCGCTTACCGGATACCTGTCCGCCTTTCTCCCTTCGGGAAGCGTGGCGCTTTC
TCATAGCTCACGCTGTAGGTATCTCAGTTCGGTGTAGGTCGTTCGCTCCAAGCTGGGCTGTGTGCACGAA
CCCCCCGTTCAGCCCGACCGCTGCGCCTTATCCGGTAACTATCGTCTTGAGTCCAACCCGGTAAGACACG
ACTTATCGCCACTGGCAGCAGCCACTGGTAACAGGATTAGCAGAGCGAGGTATGTAGGCGGTGCTACAGA
GTTCTTGAAGTGGTGGCCTAACTACGGCTACACTAGAAGAACAGTATTTGGTATCTGCGCTCTGCTGAAG
CCAGTTACCTTCGGAAAAAGAGTTGGTAGCTCTTGATCCGGCAAACAAACCACCGCTGGTAGCGGTGGTT
TTTTTGTTTGCAAGCAGCAGATTACGCGCAGAAAAAAAGGATCTCAAGAAGATCCTTTGATCTTTTCTAC
GGGGTCTGACGCTCAGTGGAACGAAAACTCACGTTAAGGGATTTTGGTCATGAGATTATCAAAAAGGATC
TTCACCTAGATCCTTTTAAATTAAAAATGAAGTTTTAAATCAATCTAAAGTATATATGAGTAAACTTGGT
CTGACAGTTACCAATGCTTAATCAGTGAGGCACCTATCTCAGCGATCTGTCTATTTCGTTCATCCATAGT
TGCCTGACTCCCCGTCGTGTAGATAACTACGATACGGGAGGGCTTACCATCTGGCCCCAGTGCTGCAATG
ATACCGCGAGACCCACGCTCACCGGCTCCAGATTTATCAGCAATAAACCAGCCAGCCGGAAGGGCCGAGC
GCAGAAGTGGTCCTGCAACTTTATCCGCCTCCATCCAGTCTATTAATTGTTGCCGGGAAGCTAGAGTAAG
TAGTTCGCCAGTTAATAGTTTGCGCAACGTTGTTGCCATTGCTACAGGCATCGTGGTGTCACGCTCGTCG
TTTGGTATGGCTTCATTCAGCTCCGGTTCCCAACGATCAAGGCGAGTTACATGATCCCCCATGTTGTGCA
AAAAAGCGGTTAGCTCCTTCGGTCCTCCGATCGTTGTCAGAAGTAAGTTGGCCGCAGTGTTATCACTCAT
GGTTATGGCAGCACTGCATAATTCTCTTACTGTCATGCCATCCGTAAGATGCTTTTCTGTGACTGGTGAG
TACTCAACCAAGTCATTCTGAGAATAGTGTATGCGGCGACCGAGTTGCTCTTGCCCGGCGTCAATACGGG
ATAATACCGCGCCACATAGCAGAACTTTAAAAGTGCTCATCATTGGAAAACGTTCTTCGGGGCGAAAACT
CTCAAGGATCTTACCGCTGTTGAGATCCAGTTCGATGTAACCCACTCGTGCACCCAACTGATCTTCAGCA
TCTTTTACTTTCACCAGCGTTTCTGGGTGAGCAAAAACAGGAAGGCAAAATGCCGCAAAAAAGGGAATAA
GGGCGACACGGAAATGTTGAATACTCATACTCTTCCTTTTTCAATATTATTGAAGCATTTATCAGGGTTA
TTGTCTCATGAGCGGATACATATTTGAATGTATTTAGAAAAATAAACAAATAGGGGTTCCGCGCACATTT
CCCCGAAAAGTGCCACCTGACGTC
Features (pLannotate 1.2.2; 21 found; start..end, strand, type, name):
     28..80      -  misc_feature   bom (fragment): basis of mobility region from pBR322
    235..614     +  enhancer       CMV enhancer: human cytomegalovirus immediate early enhancer
    615..818     +  promoter       CMV promoter: human cytomegalovirus (CMV) immediate early promoter
    814..847     +  LTR            5' LTR (truncated) (fragment): truncated 5' long terminal repeat (LTR) from HIV-1
    863..881     +  promoter       T7 promoter: promoter for bacteriophage T7 RNA polymerase
    923..1090    +  CDS            dhaA (fragment): DHAA_PSEPV - Experimental evidence at protein level: Swiss-Prot protein existence level 1. Catalyzes hydrolytic cleavage of carbon-halogen bonds in halogenated aliphatic compounds, leading to the formation of the corresponding primary alcohols, halide ions and protons. Has a broad substrate specificity, as it is able to dehalogenate mono- and di- chlorinated and brominated alkanes (up to at least C10), and the two isomers of 1,3-dichloropropene to 3-chloroallyl alcohol; the highest activity was found with 1,2-dibromoethane, while no activity was observed with the analog 1,2-dichloroethane. Fro
   1157..1546    +  CDS            H2A1_BOVIN (sequence partly withheld): Experimental evidence at protein level: Swiss-Prot protein existence level 1. Core component of nucleosome. Nucleosomes wrap and compact DNA into chromatin, limiting DNA accessibility to the cellular machineries which require DNA as a template. Histones thereby play a central role in transcription regulation, DNA repair, DNA replication and chromosomal stability. DNA accessibility is regulated via a complex set of post-translational modifications of histones, also called histone code, and nucleosome remodeling. From Bos taurus (Bovine).
   1587..1811    +  polyA_signal   bGH poly(A) signal: bovine growth hormone polyadenylation signal
   1815..1836    +  promoter       SV40 promoter (fragment): SV40 enhancer and early promoter
   1857..2285    +  rep_origin     f1 ori (sequence partly withheld): f1 bacteriophage origin of replication; arrow indicates direction of (+) strand synthesis
   2299..2628    +  promoter       SV40 promoter: SV40 enhancer and early promoter
   2695..3486    +  CDS            neo: KKA2_KLEPN - Also known as kan, nptII. Experimental evidence at protein level: Swiss-Prot protein existence level 1. Resistance to kanamycin, neomycin, paromomycin, ribostamycin, butirosin and gentamicin B. From Klebsiella pneumoniae.
   3510..3668    +  CDS            ble (fragment): BLE_KLEPN - Experimental evidence at protein level: Swiss-Prot protein existence level 1. Binding protein with a strong affinity to the bleomycin family of antibiotics. Binds to CL990; an antimitotic-antibiotic compound. From Klebsiella pneumoniae.
   3663..3784    +  polyA_signal   SV40 poly(A) signal: SV40 polyadenylation signal
   3857..3873    -  protein_bind   lac operator: The lac repressor binds to the lac operator to inhibit transcription in E. coli. This inhibition can be relieved by adding lactose or isopropyl-β-D-thiogalactopyranoside (IPTG). lac repressor encoded by lacI
   3881..3911    -  promoter       lac promoter: promoter for the E. coli lac operon
   3926..3947    -  protein_bind   CAP binding site: CAP binding activates transcription in the presence of cAMP. E. coli catabolite activator protein
   3960..4052    -  CDS            lacI (fragment): lac repressor; lacI; The lac repressor binds to the lac operator to inhibit transcription in E. coli. This inhibition can be relieved by adding lactose or isopropyl-β-D-thiogalactopyranoside (IPTG).
   4235..4823    -  rep_origin     ori: high-copy-number ColE1/pMB1/pBR322/pUC origin of replication
   4994..5854    -  CDS            AmpR: β-lactamase; bla; confers resistance to ampicillin, carbenicillin, and related antibiotics
   5855..5959    -  promoter       AmpR promoter: bla
