[The description below was written by a language model from this plasmid's Addgene catalogue record and pLannotate feature annotations shown in this document.]
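Description:
pCDNA3.1(+)-HaloTag N58-(GGS)X6-hH2A is a mammalian expression plasmid of about 6 kb built on the pcDNA3.1(+) backbone. It is maintained in E. coli through a high-copy ColE1/pUC-type origin and an ampicillin resistance gene (β-lactamase with its own promoter). It also carries an f1 phage origin. For selection in mammalian cells, an SV40 early promoter drives the neomycin phosphotransferase gene, terminated by an SV40 poly(A) signal, which allows G418 selection of stable transfectants. The short annotated fragments (bom, HIV-1 LTR, ble, lacI and the lac promoter/operator region) appear to be backbone remnants or partial similarity hits rather than functional parts of the design.

The payload is a synthetic fusion placed under the CMV immediate-early enhancer and promoter and terminated by the bovine growth hormone poly(A) signal. A T7 promoter lies just upstream of the coding region. The fusion begins with a short N-terminal fragment of HaloTag, annotated as a partial dhaA haloalkane dehalogenase sequence; the length of this feature fits the "N58" in the name, suggesting roughly the first 58 residues. A flexible linker of six GGS repeats follows, and then histone H2A. The automated annotation matches the histone to the bovine protein, but the construct name designates it as human H2A.

The associated publication describes TagBiFC, a bimolecular complementation approach for long-term single-molecule tracking of protein–protein interactions in living cells. In that setting this plasmid would supply one half of a split HaloTag attached to a nucleosomal histone. It would be co-expressed with a partner bearing the complementary HaloTag fragment, so that a ligand-labelling tag is reconstituted only when the two proteins associate. The record does not name the partner construct, and the cloning sites used are not recorded.
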