Addgene plasmid #171785: pCDNA3.1(+)-HaloTag N58-(GGS)X6-hH2A
Purpose: Expression of HaloTag N58-(GGS)X6-hH2A in mammalian cells
Depositing lab: Yujie Sun. Publication: TagBiFC technique allows long-term single-molecule tracking of protein-protein interactions in living cells. Shao S, Zhang H, Zeng Y, Li Y, Sun C, Sun Y. Commun Biol. 2021 Mar 19;4(1):378. doi: 10.1038/s42003-021-01896-7. PubMed 33742089.
Backbone
  Vector backbone: pcDNA3.1(+)
  Vector type: Mammalian Expression
  Selectable markers: Neomycin (select with G418)
Growth in bacteria
  Bacterial resistance: Ampicillin, 100 μg/mL
  Growth temperature: 37°C
  Growth strain: DH5alpha
  Copy number: High Copy
Gene/Insert
  Gene/Insert name: HaloTag N58-(GGS)X6-hH2A
  Species: Synthetic
  Promoter: CMV
  Cloning method: Restriction Enzyme; 5′ cloning site unknown (unknown if destroyed); 3′ cloning site unknown (unknown if destroyed)
  Sequencing primers: 5′ CMV-F
Terms and licenses: Academic/Nonprofit Terms; Industry Terms: Not Available to Industry
How to cite: pCDNA3.1(+)-HaloTag N58-(GGS)X6-hH2A was a gift from Yujie Sun (Addgene plasmid # 171785 ; http://n2t.net/addgene:171785 ; RRID:Addgene_171785)
